Addgene plasmid #233504: pMTKM32
Purpose: Level 0 plasmid for MoClo, encodes inducible PGK1-tetO2p for K. marxianus
Depositing lab: Vincent Martin. Depositing organization: Concordia University. Publication: Sequencing of a Dairy Isolate Unlocks Kluyveromyces marxianus as a Host for Lactose Valorization. Thornbury M, Knoops A, Summerby-Murray I, Dhaliwal J, Johnson S, Utomo JC, Joshi J, Narcross L, Remondetto G, Pouliot M, Whiteway M, Martin VJJ. ACS Synth Biol. 2025 Jul 8. doi: 10.1021/acssynbio.5c00096. PubMed 40629255.
Backbone
  Vector backbone: pYTK001
  Backbone manufacturer: John Dueber, Addgene plasmid #65108
  Backbone size w/o insert (bp): 2676
  Vector type: Yeast Expression, Synthetic Biology
Growth in bacteria
  Bacterial resistance: Chloramphenicol, 25 μg/mL
  Growth temperature: 37°C
  Growth strain: DH5alpha
  Copy number: High Copy
Gene/Insert
  Gene/Insert name: PGK1-tetO2p
  Species: K.marxianus Y-1190
  Mutation: addition of two tetracycline operator sequeneces
  Cloning method: Golden Gate
Terms and licenses: Academic/Nonprofit Terms; Industry Terms: Not Available to Industry
Depositor comments: Please visit https://doi.org/10.1101/2025.02.03.636257 for bioRxiv preprint.
How to cite: pMTKM32 was a gift from Vincent Martin (Addgene plasmid # 233504 ; http://n2t.net/addgene:233504 ; RRID:Addgene_233504)
