[The description below was written by a language model from this plasmid's Addgene catalogue record and pLannotate feature annotations shown in this document.]
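Description:
pMTKM32 is a Level 0 part plasmid for Modular Cloning (MoClo) by Golden Gate assembly, built in the pYTK001 entry vector of the yeast toolkit and intended to supply a promoter part for expression constructs in the yeast Kluyveromyces marxianus. It is not itself a yeast expression vector. The annotated features include no yeast origin, yeast selection marker or coding sequence for a payload protein. It is a small bacterial storage plasmid of about 2.4 kb, carrying a high-copy ColE1/pUC-type origin and a chloramphenicol acetyltransferase (cat) gene. The cat gene is driven by its own promoter and followed by a lambda t0 terminator. The plasmid is therefore maintained in E. coli under chloramphenicol selection.

The insert is PGK1-tetO2p, the PGK1 promoter from K. marxianus strain Y-1190, modified by the addition of two tetracycline operator sequences. The automated annotation does not label the yeast promoter itself. It does report two short adjacent hits to PLtetO-1 and the tight TRE promoter, which most likely correspond to the two inserted tetO sites rather than to those bacterial or mammalian promoters. The short "hybrid intron" fragment nearby is probably a spurious match. Operator sites of this kind normally allow a Tet repressor-type regulator to bind and control transcription in response to tetracycline-class inducers, turning a strong glycolytic promoter into an inducible one. The record does not state which regulator or inducer is used, and no regulator is encoded on this plasmid. The part is meant to be combined with coding sequence and terminator parts in higher-level assemblies, giving inducible gene expression for K. marxianus engineering.
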