Features (pLannotate 1.2.2; 7 found; start..end, strand, type, name):
      1..589     +  rep_origin     ori: high-copy-number ColE1/pMB1/pBR322/pUC origin of replication
   1272..1292    +  promoter       PLtetO-1 promoter (fragment): modified phage lambda PL promoter with tet operator sites (Lutz and Bujard, 1997)
   1291..1312    +  promoter       tight TRE promoter (fragment): Tet-responsive promoter PTight, consisting of seven tet operator sequences followed by the minimal CMV promoter
   1335..1351    -  intron         hybrid intron (fragment): hybrid between chicken β-actin (CBA) and minute virus of mice (MMV) introns (Gray et al., 2011)
   1415..1449    -  terminator     lambda t0 terminator: minimal transcription terminator from phage lambda (Scholtissek and Grosse, 1987)
   1523..2179    -  CDS            cat: CAT_ECOLX - Experimental evidence at protein level: Swiss-Prot protein existence level 1. This enzyme is an effector of chloramphenicol resistance in bacteria. From Escherichia coli. This protein is used as a marker in many commonly used cloning vectors, such as pACYC184.
   2180..2277    -  promoter       cat promoter: promoter of the E. coli cat gene encoding chloramphenicol acetyltransferase
>Addgene plasmid #233504 | pMTKM32 | addgene full sequence | sequence record 467224 | Addgene NGS Result
TTGAGATCCTTTTTTTCTGCGCGTAATCTGCTGCTTGCAAACAAAAAAACCACCGCTACCAGCGGTGGTT
TGTTTGCCGGATCAAGAGCTACCAACTCTTTTTCCGAAGGTAACTGGCTTCAGCAGAGCGCAGATACCAA
ATACTGTTCTTCTAGTGTAGCCGTAGTTAGGCCACCACTTCAAGAACTCTGTAGCACCGCCTACATACCT
CGCTCTGCTAATCCTGTTACCAGTGGCTGCTGCCAGTGGCGATAAGTCGTGTCTTACCGGGTTGGACTCA
AGACGATAGTTACCGGATAAGGCGCAGCGGTCGGGCTGAACGGGGGGTTCGTGCACACAGCCCAGCTTGG
AGCGAACGACCTACACCGAACTGAGATACCTACAGCGTGAGCTATGAGAAAGCGCCACGCTTCCCGAAGG
GAGAAAGGCGGACAGGTATCCGGTAAGCGGCAGGGTCGGAACAGGAGAGCGCACGAGGGAGCTTCCAGGG
GGAAACGCCTGGTATCTTTATAGTCCTGTCGGGTTTCGCCACCTCTGACTTGAGCGTCGATTTTTGTGAT
GCTCGTCAGGGGGGCGGAGCCTATGGAAAAACGCCAGCAACGCGGCCTTTTTACGGTTCCTGGCCTTTTG
CTGGCCTTTTGCTCACATGTTCTTTCCTGCGTTATCCCCTGATTCTGTGGATAACCGTAGTCGGTCTCAA
ACGTTACCCTCACTCTTTCACATTACCCTCCCCACCATATCTTCCCCCCCCCAGCTTCCTGTCTTCCACT
ATCCCTGCAACCACCACCACCACACAACAAACATCCCCCAGCAGCCCGGAAAAATCCACGCCTCCCCCCG
AACACACGAAGCCCGCCCCGGCTTCCACTCCAACACTGCCAACACTGGAACCCCGCACCACGTAACCACC
CGCTTTAGTGGAACCCCGCCCCTCCTGCGCTTCCCTTGCGCTTCCCTTAGGCTTCCCTGGGGCTTCCCTG
GGGCTTCCCTTGCGACCACACTCCGGTGGCATGGCCCTCGCTTGCTACATGCTACCTTTTTTTTGCCCTT
TTCTGGCCTTTTCTGGCTTTTCTGGCCTCACCACAGTGTAGTGGTGTACCACAGTGTAATGGTGTAACAT
TGTCGAATGGTATTGTAGCCTGTTGTAGCCTGTTGTAGCCTGTTGTAGCCTGGTGTAATGTCTGGCATAG
TCTGGTGTCTGGTGTCTGGTGTCTTTTGGAAACTGAACAGTGGAAAGTGGAAGTGAAAAATTGTATAAAT
ATAGGTGTCCCTCCCTATCAGTGATAGAGATATCCCTATCAGTGATAGAGAAGACTTGATAAGTATTTCC
CTAGTAATACCCCACCAACCATCGGTTGATACATTTTAATACACACTACCTATATAAAGATACAAAATAT
GTGAGACCAGACCAATAAAAAACGCCCGGCGGCAACCGAGCGTTCTGAACAAATCCAGATGGAGTTCTGA
GGTCATTACTGGATCTATCAACAGGAGTCCAAGCGAGCTCGATATCAAATTACGCCCCGCCCTGCCACTC
ATCGCAGTACTGTTGTAATTCATTAAGCATTCTGCCGACATGGAAGCCATCACAAACGGCATGATGAACC
TGAATCGCCAGCGGCATCAGCACCTTGTCGCCTTGCGTATAATATTTGCCCATGGTGAAAACGGGGGCGA
AGAAGTTGTCCATATTGGCCACGTTTAAATCAAAACTGGTGAAACTCACCCAGGGATTGGCTGAAACGAA
AAACATATTCTCAATAAACCCTTTAGGGAAATAGGCCAGGTTTTCACCGTAACACGCCACATCTTGCGAA
TATATGTGTAGAAACTGCCGGAAATCGTCGTGGTATTCACTCCAGAGCGATGAAAACGTTTCAGTTTGCT
CATGGAAAACGGTGTAACAAGGGTGAACACTATCCCATATCACCAGCTCACCGTCTTTCATTGCCATACG
AAATTCCGGATGAGCATTCATCAGGCGGGCAAGAATGTGAATAAAGGCCGGATAAAACTTGTGCTTATTT
TTCTTTACGGTCTTTAAAAAGGCCGTAATATCCAGCTGAACGGTCTGGTTATAGGTACATTGAGCAACTG
ACTGAAATGCCTCAAAATGTTCTTTACGATGCCATTGGGATATATCAACGGTGGTATATCCAGTGATTTT
TTTCTCCATTTTAGCTTCCTTAGCTCCTGAAAATCTCGATAACTCAAAAAATACGCCCGGTAGTGATCTT
ATTTCATTATGGTGAAAGTTGGAACCTCTTACGTGCCCGATCAATCATGACCAAAATCCCTTAACGTGAG
TTTTCGTTCCACTGAGCGTCAGACCCCGTAGAAAAGATCAAAGGATCTTC
